>Addgene plasmid #227448 | pk335-CARGO-6mer-7.5kb-USP | addgene full sequence | sequence record 452248 | Addgene NGS Result
TTGAGATCCTTTTTTTCTGCGCGTAATCTGCTGCTTGCAAACAAAAAAACCACCGCTACCAGCGGTGGTT
TGTTTGCCGGATCAAGAGCTACCAACTCTTTTTCCGAAGGTAACTGGCTTCAGCAGAGCGCAGATACCAA
ATACTGTTCTTCTAGTGTAGCCGTAGTTAGGCCACCACTTCAAGAACTCTGTAGCACCGCCTACATACCT
CGCTCTGCTAATCCTGTTACCAGTGGCTGCTGCCAGTGGCGATAAGTCGTGTCTTACCGGGTTGGACTCA
AGACGATAGTTACCGGATAAGGCGCAGCGGTCGGGCTGAACGGGGGGTTCGTGCACACAGCCCAGCTTGG
AGCGAACGACCTACACCGAACTGAGATACCTACAGCGTGAGCTATGAGAAAGCGCCACGCTTCCCGAAGG
GAGAAAGGCGGACAGGTATCCGGTAAGCGGCAGGGTCGGAACAGGAGAGCGCACGAGGGAGCTTCCAGGG
GGAAACGCCTGGTATCTTTATAGTCCTGTCGGGTTTCGCCACCTCTGACTTGAGCGTCGATTTTTGTGAT
GCTCGTCAGGGGGGCGGAGCCTATGGAAAAACGCCAGCAACGCGGCCTTTTTACGGTTCCTGGCCTTTTG
CTGGCCTTTTGCTCACATGTGTTTAAGAGCTATGCTGGAAACAGCATAGCAAGTTTAAATAAGGCTAGTC
CGTTATCAACTTGAAAAAGTGGCACCGAGTCGGTGCTTTTTTTCTCGAGTACTAGGATCCATTAGGCTTT
CCCATGATTCCTTCATATTTGCATATACGATACAAGGCTGTTAGAGAGATAATTGGAATTAATTTGACTG
TAAACACAAAGATATTAGTACAAAATACGTGACGTAGAAAGTAATAATTTCTTGGGTAGTTTGCAGTTTT
AAAATTATGTTTTAAAATGGACTATCATATGCTTACCGTAACTTGAAAGTATTTCGATTTCTTGGCTTTA
TATATCTTGTGGAAAGGACGAAACACCGAGAAGTGTTTCGGTTAGAGCGTTTAAGAGCTATGCTGGAAAC
AGCATAGCAAGTTTAAATAAGGCTAGTCCGTTATCAACTTGAAAAAGTGGCACCGAGTCGGTGCTTTTTT
TCTCGAGTACTAGGATCCATTAGGCTTTCCCATGATTCCTTCATATTTGCATATACGATACAAGGCTGTT
AGAGAGATAATTGGAATTAATTTGACTGTAAACACAAAGATATTAGTACAAAATACGTGACGTAGAAAGT
AATAATTTCTTGGGTAGTTTGCAGTTTTAAAATTATGTTTTAAAATGGACTATCATATGCTTACCGTAAC
TTGAAAGTATTTCGATTTCTTGGCTTTATATATCTTGTGGAAAGGACGAAACACCGGTCACCGAGCACCT
AGCAAAGTTTAAGAGCTATGCTGGAAACAGCATAGCAAGTTTAAATAAGGCTAGTCCGTTATCAACTTGA
AAAAGTGGCACCGAGTCGGTGCTTTTTTTCTCGAGTACTAGGATCCATTAGGCTTTCCCATGATTCCTTC
ATATTTGCATATACGATACAAGGCTGTTAGAGAGATAATTGGAATTAATTTGACTGTAAACACAAAGATA
TTAGTACAAAATACGTGACGTAGAAAGTAATAATTTCTTGGGTAGTTTGCAGTTTTAAAATTATGTTTTA
AAATGGACTATCATATGCTTACCGTAACTTGAAAGTATTTCGATTTCTTGGCTTTATATATCTTGTGGAA
AGGACGAAACACCGAGAGGCTCAGTGAAGTTCTAGTTTAAGAGCTATGCTGGAAACAGCATAGCAAGTTT
AAATAAGGCTAGTCCGTTATCAACTTGAAAAAGTGGCACCGAGTCGGTGCTTTTTTTCTCGAGTACTAGG
ATCCATTAGGCTTTCCCATGATTCCTTCATATTTGCATATACGATACAAGGCTGTTAGAGAGATAATTGG
AATTAATTTGACTGTAAACACAAAGATATTAGTACAAAATACGTGACGTAGAAAGTAATAATTTCTTGGG
TAGTTTGCAGTTTTAAAATTATGTTTTAAAATGGACTATCATATGCTTACCGTAACTTGAAAGTATTTCG
ATTTCTTGGCTTTATATATCTTGTGGAAAGGACGAAACACCGGCTCTAAGTTCAAGGTTCCTGTTTAAGA
GCTATGCTGGAAACAGCATAGCAAGTTTAAATAAGGCTAGTCCGTTATCAACTTGAAAAAGTGGCACCGA
GTCGGTGCTTTTTTTCTCGAGTACTAGGATCCATTAGGCTTTCCCATGATTCCTTCATATTTGCATATAC
GATACAAGGCTGTTAGAGAGATAATTGGAATTAATTTGACTGTAAACACAAAGATATTAGTACAAAATAC
GTGACGTAGAAAGTAATAATTTCTTGGGTAGTTTGCAGTTTTAAAATTATGTTTTAAAATGGACTATCAT
ATGCTTACCGTAACTTGAAAGTATTTCGATTTCTTGGCTTTATATATCTTGTGGAAAGGACGAAACACCG
ATGGCGCCCACAGCGAGTGGGTTTAAGAGCTATGCTGGAAACAGCATAGCAAGTTTAAATAAGGCTAGTC
CGTTATCAACTTGAAAAAGTGGCACCGAGTCGGTGCTTTTTTTCTCGAGTACTAGGATCCATTAGGCTTT
CCCATGATTCCTTCATATTTGCATATACGATACAAGGCTGTTAGAGAGATAATTGGAATTAATTTGACTG
TAAACACAAAGATATTAGTACAAAATACGTGACGTAGAAAGTAATAATTTCTTGGGTAGTTTGCAGTTTT
AAAATTATGTTTTAAAATGGACTATCATATGCTTACCGTAACTTGAAAGTATTTCGATTTCTTGGCTTTA
TATATCTTGTGGAAAGGACGAAACACCGCAGTCAACAGCTCTGCGTTCGTTTAAGAGCTATGCTGGAAAC
AGCATAGCAAGTTTAAATAAGGCTAGTCCGTTATCAACTTGAAAAAGTGGCACCGAGTCGGTGCTTTTTT
TCTCGAGTACTAGGATCCATTAGGCTTTCCCATGATTCCTTCATATTTGCATATACGATACAAGGCTGTT
AGAGAGATAATTGGAATTAATTTGACTGTAAACACAAAGATATTAGTACAAAATACGTGACGTAGAAAGT
AATAATTTCTTGGGTAGTTTGCAGTTTTAAAATTATGTTTTAAAATGGACTATCATATGCTTACCGTAAC
TTGAAAGTATTTCGATTTCTTGGCTTTATATATCTTGTGGAAAGGACGAAACACCGTTTTTTTTCTAGAG
GTACCCGTTACATAACTTACGGTAAATGGCCCGCCTGGCTGACCGCCCAACGACCCCCGCCCATTGACGT
CAATAGTAACGCCAATAGGGACTTTCCATTGACGTCAATGGGTGGAGTATTTACGGTAAACTGCCCACTT
GGCAGTACATCAAGTGTATCATATGCCAAGTACGCCCCCTATTGACGTCAATGACGGTAAATGGCCCGCC
TGGCATTGTGCCCAGTACATGACCTTATGGGACTTTCCTACTTGGCAGTACATCTACGTATTAGTCATCG
CTATTACCATGGTCGAGGTGAGCCCCACGTTCTGCTTCACTCTCCCCATCTCCCCCCCCTCCCCACCCCC
AATTTTGTATTTATTTATTTTTTAATTATTTTGTGCAGCGATGGGGGCGGGGGGGGGGGGGGGGGGGCGC
GCGSSAGGGGGGGGGGGGGGGGGSGAGGGGSGGGGSGGGGSGAGGSGGAGAGGTGCGGCGGCAGCCAATC
AGAGCGGCGCGCTCCGAAAGTTTCCTTTTATGGCGAGGCGGCGGCGGCGGCGGCCCTATAAAAAGCGAAG
CGCGCGGCGGGCGGGAGTCGCTGCGCGCTGCCTTCGCCCCGTGCCCCGCTCCGCCGCCGCCTCGCGCCGC
CCGCCCCGGCTCTGACTGACCGCGTTACTCCCACAGGTGAGCGGGCGGGACGGCCCTTCTCCTCCGGGCT
GTAATTAGCTGAGCAAGAGGTAAGGGTTTAAGGGATGGTTGGTTGGTGGGGTATTAATGTTTAATTACCT
GGAGCACCTGCCTGAAATCACTTTTTTTCAGGTTGGACCGGTGCCACCATGAGCGAGCTGATTAAGGAGA
ACATGCACATGAAGCTGTACATGGAGGGCACCGTGGACAACCATCACTTCAAGTGCACATCCGAGGGCGA
AGGCAAGCCCTACGAGGGCACCCAGACCATGAGAATCAAGGTGGTCGAGGGCGGCCCTCTCCCCTTCGCC
TTCGACATCCTGGCTACTAGCTTCCTCTACGGCAGCAAGACCTTCATCAACCACACCCAGGGCATCCCCG
ACTTCTTCAAGCAGTCCTTCCCTGAGGGCTTCACATGGGAGAGAGTCACCACATACGATGACGGGGGCGT
GCTGACCGCTACCCAGGACACCAGCCTCCAGGACGGCTGCCTCATCTACAACGTCAAGATCAGAGGGGTG
AACTTCACATCCAACGGCCCTGTGATGCAGAAGAAAACACTCGGCTGGGAGGCCTTCACCGAGACGCTGT
ACCCCGCTGACGGCGGCCTGGAAGGCAGAAACGACATGGCCCTGAAGCTCGTGGGCGGGAGCCATCTGAT
CGCAAACATCAAGACCACATATAGATCCAAGAAACCCGCTAAGAACCTCAAGATGCCTGGCGTCTACTAT
GTGGACTACAGACTGGAAAGAATCAAGGAGGCCAACAACGAAACCTACGTCGAGCAGCACGAGGTGGCAG
TGGCCAGATACTGCGACCTCCCTAGCAAACTGGGGCACAAGCTTAATTAAGAATTCCTAGAGCTCGCTGA
TCAGCCTCGACTGTGCCTTCTAGTTGCCAGCCATCTGTTGTTTGCCCCTCCCCCGTGCCTTCCTTGACCC
TGGAAGGTGCCACTCCCACTGTCCTTTCCTAATAAAATGAGGAAATTGCATCGCATTGTCTGAGTAGGTG
TCATTCTATTCTGGGGGGTGGGGTGGGGCAGGACAGCAAGGGGGAGGATTGGGAAGAGAATAGCAGGCAT
GCTGGGGAGCTCTCGAAGCCGCGGTGCGGGTGCCAGGGCGTGCCCTTGGGCTCCCCGGGCGCGTACTCCA
CCTCACCCATCGCAGGAACCCCTAGTGATGGAGTTGGCCACTCCCTCTCTGCGCGCTCGCTCGCTCACTG
AGGCCGGGCGACCAAAGGTCGCCCGACGCCCGGGCTTTGCCCGGGCGGCCTCAGTGAGCGAGCGAGCGCG
CAGCTGCCTGCAGGGGCGCCTGATGCGGTATTTTCTCCTTACGCATCTGTGCGGTATTTCACACCGCATA
[95 nt withheld, positions 5321-5415]
T
[46 nt withheld, positions 5417-5462]
C
[141 nt withheld, positions 5464-5604]
CCTTTGACGTTGGAGTCCACGTTCTTT
[37 nt withheld, positions 5632-5668]
ACTCTATCTCGGGCTATTCTTTTGATTTATAAGGGATTTTGCCGATTTCGGTCTATTGGTTAAAAAATGA
GCTGATTTAACAAAAATTTAACGCGAATTTTAACAAAATATTAACGTTTACAATTTTATGGTGCACTCTC
AGTACAATCTGCTCTGATGCCGCATAGTGCTTTTCCCAAGGCAGTCTGGAGCATGCGCTTTAGCAGCCCC
GCTGGGCACTTGGCGCTACACAAGTGGCCTCTGGCCTCGCACACATTCCACATCCACCGGTAGGCGCCAA
CCGGCTCCGTTCTTTGGTGGCCCCTTCGCGCCACCTTCTACTCCTCCCCTAGTCAGGAAGTTCCCCCCCG
CCCCGCAGCTCGCGTCGTGCAGGACGTGACAAATGGAAGTAGCACGTCTCACTAGTCTCGTGCAGATGGA
CAGCACCGCTGAGCAATGGAAGCGGGTAGGCCTTTGGGGCAGCGGCCAATAGCAGCTTTGCTCCTTCGCT
TTCTGGGCTCAGAGGCTGGGAAGGGGTGGGTCCGGGGGCGGGCTCAGGGGCGGGCTCAGGGGCGGGGCGG
GCGCCCGAAGGTCCTCCGGAGGCCCGGCATTCTGCACGCTTCAAAAGCGCACGTCTGCCGCGCTGTTCTC
CTCTTCCTCATCTCCGGGCCTTTCGACCGATCATCAAGCTGCACGTGTTGACAATTAATCATCGGCATAG
TATATCGGCATAGTATAATACGACTCACTATAGGAGGGCCACCATGGGATCGGCCATTGAACAAGATGGA
TTGCACGCAGGTTCTCCGGCCGCTTGGGTGGAGAGGCTATTCGGCTATGACTGGGCACAACAGACAATCG
GCTGCTCTGATGCCGCCGTGTTCCGGCTGTCAGCGCAGGGGCGCCCGGTTCTTTTTGTCAAGACCGACCT
GTCCGGTGCCCTGAATGAACTGCAGGACGAGGCAGCGCGGCTATCGTGGCTGGCCACGACGGGCGTTCCT
TGCGCAGCTGTGCTCGACGTTGTCACTGAAGCGGGAAGGGACTGGCTGCTATTGGGCGAAGTGCCGGGGC
AGGATCTCCTGTCATCTCACCTTGCTCCTGCCGAGAAAGTATCCATCATGGCTGATGCAATGCGGCGGCT
GCATACGCTTGATCCGGCTACCTGCCCATTCGACCACCAAGCGAAACATCGCATCGAGCGAGCACGTACT
CGGATGGAAGCCGGTCTTGTCGATCAGGATGATCTGGACGAAGAGCATCAGGGGCTCGCGCCAGCCGAAC
TGTTCGCCAGGCTCAAGGCGCGCATGCCCGACGGCGAGGATCTCGTCGTGACCCATGGCGATGCCTGCTT
GCCGAATATCATGGTGGAAAATGGCCGCTTTTCTGGATTCATCGACTGTGGCCGGCTGGGTGTGGCGGAC
CGCTATCAGGACATAGCGTTGGCTACCCGTGATATTGCTGAAGAGCTTGGCGGCGAATGGGCTGACCGCT
TCCTCGTGCTTTACGGTATCGCCGCTCCCGATTCGCAGCGCATCGCCTTCTATCGCCTTCTTGACGAGTT
CTTCTGATCGAGAAATTGATGATCTATTAAACAATAAAGACGTCCACATGGAAGTGCAAACTATTAACTG
GCGAACTACTTACTCTAGCTTCCCGGCAACAATTAATAGACTGGATGGAGGCGGATAAAGTTGCAGGACC
ACTTCTGCGCTCGGCCCTTCCGGCTGGCTGGTTTATTGCTGATAAATCTGGAGCCGGTGAGCGTGGAAGC
CGCGGTATCATTGCAGCACTGGGGCCAGATGGTAAGCCCTCCCGTATCGTAGTTATCTACACGACGGGGA
GTCAGGCAACTATGGATGAACGAAATAGACAGATCGCTGAGATAGGTGCCTCACTGATTAAGCATTGGTA
ACTGTCAGACCAAGTTTACTCATATATACTTTAGATTGATTTAAAACTTCATTTTTAATTTAAAAGGATC
TAGGTGAAGATCCTTTTTGATAATCTCATGACCAAAATCCCTTAACGTGAGTTTTCGTTCCACTGAGCGT
CAGACCCCGTAGAAAAGATCAAAGGATCTTC
Features (pLannotate 1.2.2; 30 found; start..end, strand, type, name):
      1..589     +  rep_origin     ori: high-copy-number ColE1/pMB1/pBR322/pUC origin of replication
    669..736     +  misc_RNA       tracrRNA (fragment): trans-activating CRISPR RNA for the Streptococcus pyogenes CRISPR/Cas9 system
    768..999     +  promoter       U6 promoter: RNA polymerase III promoter for human U6 snRNA
   1047..1114    +  misc_RNA       tracrRNA (fragment): trans-activating CRISPR RNA for the Streptococcus pyogenes CRISPR/Cas9 system
   1146..1377    +  promoter       U6 promoter: RNA polymerase III promoter for human U6 snRNA
   1425..1492    +  misc_RNA       tracrRNA (fragment): trans-activating CRISPR RNA for the Streptococcus pyogenes CRISPR/Cas9 system
   1524..1755    +  promoter       U6 promoter: RNA polymerase III promoter for human U6 snRNA
   1803..1870    +  misc_RNA       tracrRNA (fragment): trans-activating CRISPR RNA for the Streptococcus pyogenes CRISPR/Cas9 system
   1902..2133    +  promoter       U6 promoter: RNA polymerase III promoter for human U6 snRNA
   2181..2248    +  misc_RNA       tracrRNA (fragment): trans-activating CRISPR RNA for the Streptococcus pyogenes CRISPR/Cas9 system
   2280..2511    +  promoter       U6 promoter: RNA polymerase III promoter for human U6 snRNA
   2559..2626    +  misc_RNA       tracrRNA (fragment): trans-activating CRISPR RNA for the Streptococcus pyogenes CRISPR/Cas9 system
   2658..2889    +  promoter       U6 promoter: RNA polymerase III promoter for human U6 snRNA
   2937..3004    +  misc_RNA       tracrRNA (fragment): trans-activating CRISPR RNA for the Streptococcus pyogenes CRISPR/Cas9 system
   3036..3267    +  promoter       U6 promoter: RNA polymerase III promoter for human U6 snRNA
   3296..3581    +  enhancer       CMV enhancer: human cytomegalovirus immediate early enhancer; contains an 18-bp deletion relative to the standard CMV enhancer
   3583..3863    +  promoter       chicken β-actin promoter: No description available
   3864..4091    +  intron         hybrid intron: hybrid between chicken β-actin (CBA) and minute virus of mice (MMV) introns (Gray et al., 2011)
   4109..4810    +  CDS            TagBFP: monomeric blue fluorescent protein mammalian codon-optimized
   4841..4952    +  polyA_signal   bGH poly(A) signal: bovine growth hormone polyadenylation signal
   5052..5121    +  protein_bind   attB: attB site for the φC31 integrase (Groth et al., 2000) phage φC31 integrase
   5124..5264    +  repeat_region  AAV2 ITR: inverted terminal repeat of adeno-associated virus serotype 2 inverted
   5269..5320    -  misc_feature   bom (fragment): basis of mobility region from pBR322
   5339..5794    +  rep_origin     f1 ori (sequence partly withheld): f1 bacteriophage origin of replication; arrow indicates direction of (+) strand synthesis
   5795..5836    -  misc_feature   bom (fragment): basis of mobility region from pBR322
   5837..6323    +  promoter       PGK promoter: mouse phosphoglycerate kinase 1 promoter
   6345..6392    +  promoter       EM7 promoter: synthetic bacterial promoter&nbsp
   6412..7215    +  CDS            NeoR/KanR: aminoglycoside phosphotransferase from Tn5; aph(3')-II (or nptII); confers resistance to neomycin, kanamycin, and G418 (Geneticin®)
   7219..7255    +  polyA_signal   PGK poly(A) signal (fragment): mouse phosphoglycerate kinase 1 polyadenylation signal
   7264..7558    +  CDS            bla(M) (fragment): β-lactamase lacking the signal sequence; bla(M); allows cytosolic expression of β-lactamase
