[The description below was written by a language model from this plasmid's Addgene catalogue record and pLannotate feature annotations shown in this document.]
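Description:
pk335-CARGO-6mer-7.5kb-USP is a 7.7 kb mammalian CRISPR guide-array plasmid built on the pk335-BFP backbone. It carries a CARGO-type tandem array of six guide RNAs that direct Streptococcus pyogenes Cas9 or dCas9 to a site in the mouse Prdm8-Fgf5 locus, described in the record as about 7.5 kb upstream of Prdm8. The plasmid encodes no Cas9 itself, so the nuclease or dCas9 fusion must be supplied separately. It replicates in E. coli from a high-copy ColE1/pUC origin and is selected with kanamycin. An f1 origin is also present.

The annotated array consists of repeated units of a human U6 RNA polymerase III promoter and an S. pyogenes guide scaffold (annotated as tracrRNA fragments), with short unannotated gaps between them that presumably hold the spacers. Each guide therefore has its own promoter rather than being processed from a single transcript. The annotation detects seven copies of both the U6 promoter and the scaffold, one more than the six guides listed; the record does not explain the extra copies, which may be remnants of the cloning site at the array's edges.

Downstream, a CMV enhancer/chicken β-actin promoter with a hybrid intron drives TagBFP, terminated by a bGH poly(A) signal, to mark transfected cells by blue fluorescence. A dual PGK/EM7 promoter drives NeoR/KanR, giving G418 selection in mammalian cells and kanamycin resistance in bacteria. A φC31 attB site could allow integrase-mediated genomic insertion. Only a single AAV2 ITR is annotated, and it appears to be a backbone remnant along with a β-lactamase fragment. Concentrating several dCas9 molecules at one genomic site fits the associated work on how transcriptional regulation scales with genomic distance, although the record does not state which effector is recruited.
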