Addgene plasmid #227448: pk335-CARGO-6mer-7.5kb-USP
Purpose: 6-mer gRNA array targeting Sp dCas9/Cas9 to the Prdm8-Fgf5 locus
Depositing lab: Joanna Wysocka. Depositing organization: Stanford University. Publication: Long-range regulation of transcription scales with genomic distance in a gene-specific manner. Jensen CL, Chen LF, Swigut T, Crocker OJ, Yao D, Bassik MC, Ferrell JE Jr, Boettiger AN, Wysocka J. Mol Cell. 2025 Jan 16;85(2):347-361.e7. doi: 10.1016/j.molcel.2024.10.021. Epub 2024 Dec 2. PubMed 39626660.
Backbone
  Vector backbone: pk335-BFP
  Vector type: CRISPR
  Selectable markers: Neomycin (select with G418) ; TagBFP
Growth in bacteria
  Bacterial resistance: Kanamycin, 50 μg/mL
  Growth temperature: 37°C
  Growth strain: NEB Stable
  Copy number: High Copy
Gene/Insert
  Gene/Insert name: CARGO to 7.5kb Upstream Prdm8 (alt name: CARGO5)
  gRNA/shRNA sequence: AGAAGTGTTTCGGTTAGAGC, GTCACCGAGCACCTAGCAAA, AGAGGCTCAGTGAAGTTCTA, GCTCTAAGTTCAAGGTTCCT, ATGGCGCCCACAGCGAGTGG, CAGTCAACAGCTCTGCGTTC
  Species: M. musculus (mouse), Synthetic
  Cloning method: Other
Terms and licenses: Academic/Nonprofit Terms; Industry Terms: Not Available to Industry
How to cite: pk335-CARGO-6mer-7.5kb-USP was a gift from Joanna Wysocka (Addgene plasmid # 227448 ; http://n2t.net/addgene:227448 ; RRID:Addgene_227448)
